Addgene plasmid #45086: pBS-Histone H3
Depositing lab: Phillip Newmark. Depositing organization: University of Illinois at Urbana-Champaign. Publication: PIWI homologs mediate histone H4 mRNA localization to planarian chromatoid bodies. Rouhana L, Weiss JA, King RS, Newmark PA. Development. 2014 Jul;141(13):2592-601. doi: 10.1242/dev.101618. Epub 2014 Jun 5. PubMed 24903754.
Backbone
  Vector backbone: pBluescript II SK(+)
  Backbone manufacturer: Agilent Technologies
  Backbone size w/o insert (bp): 3000
  Total vector size (bp): 3600
  Vector type: RNAi ; in vitro transcription
Growth in bacteria
  Bacterial resistance: Ampicillin, 100 μg/mL
  Growth temperature: 37°C
  Growth strain: DH5alpha
  Copy number: High Copy
Gene/Insert
  Gene/Insert name: Histone H3 (alt names: Histone H3 perfect stem loop; HistoneH3; PL05014A2G10)
  Species: Schmidtea mediterranea
  Insert size (bp): 520
  Promoter: T7 sense, T3 antisense
  Cloning method: Restriction Enzyme; 5′ cloning site EcoRI (unknown if destroyed); 3′ cloning site NotI (unknown if destroyed)
  Sequencing primers: 5′ M13 –20; 3′ M13 reverse
Terms and licenses: Academic/Nonprofit Terms; Industry Terms: Not Available to Industry
How to cite: pBS-Histone H3 was a gift from Phillip Newmark (Addgene plasmid # 45086 ; http://n2t.net/addgene:45086 ; RRID:Addgene_45086)
