[The description below was written by a language model from this plasmid's Addgene catalogue record.]
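Description:
pBS-Histone H3 is a small bacterial cloning and transcription-template plasmid built on the pBluescript II SK(+) phagemid backbone. It is maintained at high copy number in E. coli under ampicillin selection, and the whole construct is about 3.6 kb, of which roughly 3 kb is backbone. No feature table accompanies the record, so individual backbone elements are not itemised. pBluescript II vectors generally carry a pUC-type origin, an f1 origin, the AmpR gene, and a polylinker flanked by opposing phage promoters and M13 primer sites. This matches the M13 sequencing primers listed for this plasmid.

The insert is a cDNA fragment of about 520 bp encoding histone H3 from the planarian Schmidtea mediterranea. An alternative name in the record, "perfect stem loop", suggests it includes the characteristic histone mRNA 3′ stem-loop, and a clone-style identifier is also listed. The fragment was placed between the EcoRI and NotI sites of the polylinker, although the record does not confirm whether these sites remain intact. In this orientation, T7 RNA polymerase produces sense transcripts and T3 RNA polymerase produces antisense transcripts. There is no eukaryotic promoter, tag or reporter, so the plasmid is not an expression vector for cells but a template for making RNA in vitro.

The listed vector types, RNAi and in vitro transcription, indicate its uses. Antisense transcripts can serve as riboprobes for detecting histone H3 mRNA by in situ hybridisation, and sense and antisense strands can be annealed into double-stranded RNA for knockdown in planarians. The associated study concerns the localisation of histone mRNA to planarian chromatoid bodies.
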