>Addgene plasmid #45086 | pBS-Histone H3 | depositor partial sequence | sequence record 62585 | insert
GGCTCGAACTAAACAGACTGCGAGAAAAAGTACTGGTGGAAAAGCTCCAAGAAAGCAGTTGGCAACTAAA
GCTGCACGTAAAAGTGCACCTGCAACTGGTGGTGTTAAGAAACCACATAGATATCGTCCAGGAACTGTAG
CTCTAAGAGAAATTCGTAGGTATCAAAAGAGTACTGAATTGTTGATCAGAAAGTTGCCCTTTCAGCGTCT
TGTGCGAGAAATCGCTCAAGATTTCAAGACGGATTTGCGATTTCAAAGTTCAGCTGTTTCTGCTCTTCAA
GAGGCTAGTGAAGCATACTTAGTTGGTTTGTTTGAAGATACTAATTTGTGTGCAATTCACGCTAAACGTG
TTACCATTATGCCGAAGGATATCCATTTAGCTAGAAGAATAAGAGGAGAACGTGCATAAGGTGTTATGTG
AGAATGCGTTACGGCCCTCTTTAGGGCCACAAGCTTTGGTTGTAAATAGCTATTATTGATTAATAGAGTG
TTATATATTCACAAAAAAAAAAAAAAAAAA
