>Addgene plasmid #45086 | pBS-Histone H3 | addgene partial sequence | sequence record 64476 | M13_pUC_fwd
CTATAGGGCGAATTGGGTACCGGGCCCCCCCTCGAGGTCGACGGTATCGATAAGCTTGATATCGAATTCC
ATTGATGTTGGGGGCTCGAACTAAACAGACTGCGAGAAAAAGTACTGGTGGAAAAGCTCCAAGAAAGCAG
TTGGCAACTAAAGCTGCACGTAAAAGTGCACCTGCAACTGGTGGTGTTAAGAAACCACATAGATATCGTC
CAGGAACTGTAGCTCTAAGAGAAATTCGTAGGTATCAAAAGAGTACTGAATTGTTGATCAGAAAGTTGCC
CTTTCAGCGTCTTGTGCGAGAAATCGCTCAAGATTTCAAGACGGATTTGCGATTTCAAAGTTCAGCTGTT
TCTGCTCTTCAAGAGGCTAGTGAAGCATACTTAGTTGGTTTGTTTGAAGATACTAATTTGTGTGCAATTC
ACGCTAAACGTGTTACCATTATGCCGAAGGATATCCATTTAGCTAGAAGAATAAGAGGAGAACGTGCATA
AGGTGTTATGTGAGAATGCGTTACGGCCCTCTTTAGGGCCACAAGCTTTGGTTGTAAATAGCTATTATTG
ATTAATAGAGTGTTATATATTCACAAAAAAAAAAAAAAAAAATGCGAGCGGCCGCCACCGCGGTGGAGCT
CCAGCTTTTGTTCCCTTTAGTGAGGGTTAATTGCGCGCTTGGCGTAATCATGGTCATACCTGTTTCCTGT
GTGAAATTGTTATCCGCTCACAATTCCACACAACATACGAGCCGGAAGCATAAAGTGTAAAGCCTGGGGT
GCCTAATGAGTGAGCTAACTCACATTAATTGCGTTGCGCTCACTGCCCGCTTTCCAGTCGGGAAACCTGT
C
